>Addgene plasmid #27134 | pHR-ZIP(WT) | depositor full sequence | sequence record 12843 | Author sequence
CGATACCGTCGACCTCGAGGGAATTAATTCGAGCTCGGTACCTTTAAGACCAATGACTTACAAGGCAGCT
GTAGATCTTAGCCACTTTTTAAAAGAAAAGGGGGGACTGGAAGGGCTAATTCACTCCCAACGAAGACAAG
ATCTGCTTTTTGCTTGTACTGGGTCTCTCTGGTTAGACCAGATCTGAGCCTGGGAGCTCTCTGGCTAACT
AGGGAACCCACTGCTTAAGCCTCAATAAAGCTTGCCTTGAGTGCTTCAAGTAGTGTGTGCCCGTCTGTTG
TGTGACTCTGGTAACTAGAGATCCCTCAGACCCTTTTAGTCAGTGTGGAAAATCTCTAGCAGCATCTAGA
ATTAATTCCGTGTATTCTATAGTGTCACCTAAATCGTATGTGTATGATACATAAGGTTATGTATTAATTG
TAGCCGCGTTCTAACGACAATATGTACAAGCCTAATTGTGTAGCATCTGGCTTACTGAAGCAGACCCTAT
CATCTCTCTCGTAAACTGCCGTCAGAGTCGGTTTGGTTGGACGAACCTTCTGAGTTTCTGGTAACGCCGT
CCCGCACCCGGAAATGGTCAGCGAACCAATCAGCAGGGTCATCGCTAGCCAGATCCTCTACGCCGGACGC
ATCGTGGCCGGCATCACCGGCGCCACAGGTGCGGTTGCTGGCGCCTATATCGCCGACATCACCGATGGGG
AAGATCGGGCTCGCCACTTCGGGCTCATGAGCGCTTGTTTCGGCGTGGGTATGGTGGCAGGCCCCGTGGC
CGGGGGACTGTTGGGCGCCATCTCCTTGCATGCACCATTCCTTGCGGCGGCGGTGCTCAACGGCCTCAAC
CTACTACTGGGCTGCTTCCTAATGCAGGAGTCGCATAAGGGAGAGCGTCGAATGGTGCACTCTCAGTACA
ATCTAGCTCTGATGCCGCATAGTTAAGCCAGCCCCGACACCCGCCAACACCCGCTGACGCGCCCTGACGG
GCTTGTCTGCTCCCGGCATCCGCTTACAGACAAGCTGTGACCGTCTCCGGGAGCTGCATGTGTCAGAGGT
TTTCACCGTCATCACCGAAACGCGCGAGACGAAAGGGCCTCGTGATACGCCTATTTTTATAGGTTAATGT
CATGATAATAATGGTTTCTTAGACGTCAGGTGGCACTTTTCGGGGAAATGTGCGCGGAACCCCTATTTGT
TTATTTTTCTAAATACATTCAAATATGTATCCGCTCATGAGACAATAACCCTGATAAATGCTTCAATAAT
ATTGAAAAAGGAAGAGTATGAGTATTCAACATTTCCGTGTCGCCCTTATTCCCTTTTTTGCGGCATTTTG
CCTTCCTGTTTTTGCTCACCCAGAAACGCTGGTGAAAGTAAAAGATGCTGAAGATCAGTTGGGTGCACGA
GTGGGTTACATCGAACTGGATCTCAACAGCGGTAAGATCCTTGAGAGTTTTCGCCCCGAAGAACGTTTTC
CAATGATGAGCACTTTTAAAGTTCTGCTATGTGGCGCGGTATTATCCCGTATTGACGCCGGGCAAGAGCA
ACTCGGTCGCCGCATACACTATTCTCAGAATGACTTGGTTGAGTACTCACCAGTCACAGAAAAGCATCTT
ACGGATGGCATGACAGTAAGAGAATTATGCAGTGCTGCCATAACCATGAGTGATAACACTGCGGCCAACT
TACTTCTGACAACGATCGGAGGACCGAAGGAGCTAACCGCTTTTTTGCACAACATGGGGGATCATGTAAC
TCGCCTTGATCGTTGGGAACCGGAGCTGAATGAAGCCATACCAAACGACGAGCGTGACACCACGATGCCT
GTAGCAATGGCAACAACGTTGCGCAAACTATTAACTGGCGAACTACTTACTCTAGCTTCCCGGCAACAAT
TAATAGACTGGATGGAGGCGGATAAAGTTGCAGGACCACTTCTGCGCTCGGCCCTTCCGGCTGGCTGGTT
TATTGCTGATAAATCTGGAGCCGGTGAGCGTGGGTCTCGCGGTATCATTGCAGCACTGGGGCCAGATGGT
AAGCCCTCCCGTATCGTAGTTATCTACACGACGGGGAGTCAGGCAACTATGGATGAACGAAATAGACAGA
TCGCTGAGATAGGTGCCTCACTGATTAAGCATTGGTAACTGTCAGACCAAGTTTACTCATATATACTTTA
GATTGATTTAAAACTTCATTTTTAATTTAAAAGGATCTAGGTGAAGATCCTTTTTGATAATCTCATGACC
AAAATCCCTTAACGTGAGTTTTCGTTCCACTGAGCGTCAGACCCCGTAGAAAAGATCAAAGGATCTTCTT
GAGATCCTTTTTTTCTGCGCGTAATCTGCTGCTTGCAAACAAAAAAACCACCGCTACCAGCGGTGGTTTG
TTTGCCGGATCAAGAGCTACCAACTCTTTTTCCGAAGGTAACTGGCTTCAGCAGAGCGCAGATACCAAAT
ACTGTCCTTCTAGTGTAGCCGTAGTTAGGCCACCACTTCAAGAACTCTGTAGCACCGCCTACATACCTCG
CTCTGCTAATCCTGTTACCAGTGGCTGCTGCCAGTGGCGATAAGTCGTGTCTTACCGGGTTGGACTCAAG
ACGATAGTTACCGGATAAGGCGCAGCGGTCGGGCTGAACGGGGGGTTCGTGCACACAGCCCAGCTTGGAG
CGAACGACCTACACCGAACTGAGATACCTACAGCGTGAGCTATGAGAAAGCGCCACGCTTCCCGAAGGGA
GAAAGGCGGACAGGTATCCGGTAAGCGGCAGGGTCGGAACAGGAGAGCGCACGAGGGAGCTTCCAGGGGG
AAACGCCTGGTATCTTTATAGTCCTGTCGGGTTTCGCCACCTCTGACTTGAGCGTCGATTTTTGTGATGC
TCGTCAGGGGGGCGGAGCCTATGGAAAAACGCCAGCAACGCGGCCTTTTTACGGTTCCTGGCCTTTTGCT
GGCCTTTTGCTCACATGTTCTTTCCTGCGTTATCCCCTGATTCTGTGGATAACCGTATTACCGCCTTTGA
GTGAGCTGATACCGCTCGCCGCAGCCGAACGACCGAGCGCAGCGAGTCAGTGAGCGAGGAAGCGGAAGAG
CGCCCAATACGCAAACCGCCTCTCCCCGCGCGTTGGCCGATTCATTAATGCAGCTGTGGAATGTGTGTCA
GTTAGGGTGTGGAAAGTCCCCAGGCTCCCCAGCAGGCAGAAGTATGCAAAGCATGCATCTCAATTAGTCA
GCAACCAGGTGTGGAAAGTCCCCAGGCTCCCCAGCAGGCAGAAGTATGCAAAGCATGCATCTCAATTAGT
CAGCAACCATAGTCCCGCCCCTAACTCCGCCCATCCCGCCCCTAACTCCGCCCAGTTCCGCCCATTCTCC
GCCCCATGGCTGACTAATTTTTTTTATTTATGCAGAGGCCGAGGCCGCCTCGGCCTCTGAGCTATTCCAG
AAGTAGTGAGGAGGCTTTTTTGGAGGCCTAGGCTTTTGCAAAAAGCTTGGACACAAGACAGGCTTGCGAG
ATATGTTTGAGAATACCACTTTATCCCGCGTCAGGGAGAGGCAGTGCGTAAAAAGACGCGGACTCATGTG
AAATACTGGTTTTTAGTGCGCCAGATCTCTATAATCTCGCGCAACCTATTTTCCCCTCGAACACTTTTTA
AGCCGTAGATAAACAGGCTGGGACACTTCACATGAGCGAAAAATACATCGTCACCTGGGACATGTTGCAG
ATCCATGCACGTAAACTCGCAAGCCGACTGATGCCTTCTGAACAATGGAAAGGCATTATTGCCGTAAGCC
GTGGCGGTCTGTACCGGGTGCGTTACTGGCGCGTGAACTGGGTATTCGTCATGTCGATACCGTTTGTATT
TCCAGCTACGATCACGACAACCAGCGCGAGCTTAAAGTGCTGAAACGCGCAGAAGGCGATGGCGAAGGCT
TCATCGTTATTGATGACCTGGTGGATACCGGTGGTACTGCGGTTGCGATTCGTGAAATGTATCCAAAAGC
GCACTTTGTCACCATCTTCGCAAAACCGGCTGGTCGTCCGCTGGTTGATGACTATGTTGTTGATATCCCG
CAAGATACCTGGATTGAACAGCCGTGGGATATGGGCGTCGTATTCGTCCCGCCAATCTCCGGTCGCTAAT
CTTTTCAACGCCTGGCACTGCCGGGCGTTGTTCTTTTTAACTTCAGGCGGGTTACAATAGTTTCCAGTAA
GTATTCTGGAGGCTGCATCCATGACACAGGCAAACCTGAGCGAAACCCTGTTCAAACCCCGCTTTAAACA
TCCTGAAACCTCGACGCTAGTCCGCCGCTTTAATCACGGCGCACAACCGCCTGTGCAGTCGGCCCTTGAT
GGTAAAACCATCCCTCACTGGTATCGCATGATTAACCGTCTGATGTGGATCTGGCGCGGCATTGACCCAC
GCGAAATCCTCGACGTCCAGGCACGTATTGTGATGAGCGATGCCGAACGTACCGACGATGATTTATACGA
TACGGTGATTGGCTACCGTGGCGGCAACTGGATTTATGAGTGGGCCCCGGATCTTTGTGAAGGAACCTTA
CTTCTGTGGTGTGACATAATTGGACAAACTACCTACAGAGATTTAAAGCTCTAAGGTAAATATAAAATTT
TTAAGTGTATAATGTGTTAAACTACTGATTCTAATTGTTTGTGTATTTTAGATTCCAACCTATGGAACTG
ATGAATGGGAGCAGTGGTGGAATGCCTTTAATGAGGAAAACCTGTTTTGCTCAGAAGAAATGCCATCTAG
TGATGATGAGGCTACTGCTGACTCTCAACATTCTACTCCTCCAAAAAAGAAGAGAAAGGTAGAAGACCCC
AAGGACTTTCCTTCAGAATTGCTAAGTTTTTTGAGTCATGCTGTGTTTAGTAATAGAACTCTTGCTTGCT
TTGCTATTTACACCACAAAGGAAAAAGCTGCACTGCTATACAAGAAAATTATGGAAAAATATTCTGTAAC
CTTTATAAGTAGGCATAACAGTTATAATCATAACATACTGTTTTTTCTTACTCCACACAGGCATAGAGTG
TCTGCTATTAATAACTATGCTCAAAAATTGTGTACCTTTAGCTTTTTAATTTGTAAAGGGGTTAATAAGG
AATATTTGATGTATAGTGCCTTGACTAGAGATCATAATCAGCCATACCACATTTGTAGAGGTTTTACTTG
CTTTAAAAAACCTCCCACACCTCCCCCTGAACCTGAAACATAAAATGAATGCAATTGTTGTTGTTAACTT
GTTTATTGCAGCTTATAATGGTTACAAATAAAGCAATAGCATCACAAATTTCACAAATAAAGCATTTTTT
TCACTGCATTCTAGTTGTGGTTTGTCCAAACTCATCAATGTATCTTATCATGTCTGGATCAACTGGATAA
CTCAAGCTAACCAAAATCATCCCAAACTTCCCACCCCATACCCTATTACCACTGCCAATTACCTAGTGGT
TTCATTTACTCTAAACCTGTGATTCCTCTGAATTATTTTCATTTTAAAGAAATTGTATTTGTTAAATATG
TACTACAAACTTAGTAGTTGGAAGGGCTAATTCACTCCCAAAGAAGACAAGATATCCTTGATCTGTGGAT
CTACCACACACAAGGCTACTTCCCTGATTAGCAGAACTACACACCAGGGCCAGGGGTCAGATATCCACTG
ACCTTTGGATGGTGCTACAAGCTAGTACCAGTTGAGCCAGATAAGGTAGAAGAGGCCAATAAAGGAGAGA
ACACCAGCTTGTTACACCCTGTGAGCCTGCATGGGATGGATGACCCGGAGAGAGAAGTGTTAGAGTGGAG
GTTTGACAGCCGCCTAGCATTTCATCACGTGGCCCGAGAGCTGCATCCGGAGTACTTCAAGAACTGCTGA
TATCGAGCTTGCTACAAGGGACTTTCCGCTGGGGACTTTCCAGGGAGGCGTGGCCTGGGCGGGACTGGGG
AGTGGCGAGCCCTCAGATCCTGCATATAAGCAGCTGCTTTTTGCCTGTACTGGGTCTCTCTGGTTAGACC
AGATCTGAGCCTGGGAGCTCTCTGGCTAACTAGGGAACCCACTGCTTAAGCCTCAATAAAGCTTGCCTTG
AGTGCTTCAAGTAGTGTGTGCCCGTCTGTTGTGTGACTCTGGTAACTAGAGATCCCTCAGACCCTTTTAG
TCAGTGTGGAAAATCTCTAGCAGTGGCGCCCGAACAGGGACTTGAAAGCGAAAGGGAAACCAGAGGAGCT
CTCTCGACGCAGGACTCGGCTTGCTGAAGCGCGCACGGCAAGAGGCGAGGGGCGGCGACTGGTGAGTACG
CCAAAAATTTTGACTAGCGGAGGCTAGAAGGAGAGAGATGGGTGCGAGAGCGTCAGTATTAAGCGGGGGA
GAATTAGATCGCGATGGGAAAAAATTCGGTTAAGGCCAGGGGGAAAGAAAAAATATAAATTAAAACATAT
AGTATGGGCAAGCAGGGAGCTAGAACGATTCGCAGTTAATCCTGGCCTGTTAGAAACATCAGAAGGCTGT
AGACAAATACTGGGACAGCTACAACCATCCCTTCAGACAGGATCAGAAGAACTTAGATCATTATATAATA
CAGTAGCAACCCTCTATTGTGTGCATCAAAGGATAGAGATAAAAGACACCAAGGAAGCTTTAGACAAGAT
AGAGGAAGAGCAAAACAAAAGTAAGACCACCGCACAGCAAGCGGCCGGCCGCTGATCTTCAGACCTGGAG
GAGGAGATATGAGGGACAATTGGAGAAGTGAATTATATAAATATAAAGTAGTAAAAATTGAACCATTAGG
AGTAGCACCCACCAAGGCAAAGAGAAGAGTGGTGCAGAGAGAAAAAAGAGCAGTGGGAATAGGAGCTTTG
TTCCTTGGGTTCTTGGGAGCAGCAGGAAGCACTATGGGCGCAGCGTCAATGACGCTGACGGTACAGGCCA
GACAATTATTGTCTGGTATAGTGCAGCAGCAGAACAATTTGCTGAGGGCTATTGAGGCGCAACAGCATCT
GTTGCAACTCACAGTCTGGGGCATCAAGCAGCTCCAGGCAAGAATCCTGGCTGTGGAAAGATACCTAAAG
GATCAACAGCTCCTGGGGATTTGGGGTTGCTCTGGAAAACTCATTTGCACCACTGCTGTGCCTTGGAATG
CTAGTTGGAGTAATAAATCTCTGGAACAGATTTGGAATCACACGACCTGGATGGAGTGGGACAGAGAAAT
TAACAATTACACAAGCTTAATACACTCCTTAATTGAAGAATCGCAAAACCAGCAAGAAAAGAATGAACAA
GAATTATTGGAATTAGATAAATGGGCAAGTTTGTGGAATTGGTTTAACATAACAAATTGGCTGTGGTATA
TAAAATTATTCATAATGATAGTAGGAGGCTTGGTAGGTTTAAGAATAGTTTTTGCTGTACTTTCTATAGT
GAATAGAGTTAGGCAGGGATATTCACCATTATCGTTTCAGACCCACCTCCCAACCCCGAGGGGACCCGAC
AGGCCCGAAGGAATAGAAGAAGAAGGTGGAGAGAGAGACAGAGACAGATCCATTCGATTAGTGAACGGAT
CTCGACGGTATCGCCAAATGGCAGTATTCATCCACAATTTTAAAAGAAAAGGGGGGATTGGGGGGTACAG
TGCAGGGGAAAGAATAGTAGACATAATAGCAACAGACATACAAACTAAAGAATTACAAAAACAAATTACA
AAAATTCAAAATTTTCGGGTTTATTACAGGGACAGCAGAGATCCAGTTTGGATCGATAAGCTTGATATCG
AATTCCTGCAGCCCCGATAAAATAAAAGATTTTATTTAGTCTCCAGAAAAAGGGGGGAATGAAAGACCCC
ACCTGTAGGTTTGGCAAGCTAGCTGCAGTAACGCCATTTTGCAAGGCATGGAAAAATACCAAACCAAGAA
TAGAGAAGTTCAGATCAAGGGCGGGTACATGAAAATAGCTAACGTTGGGCCAAACAGGATATCTGCGGTG
AGCAGTTTCGGCCCCGGCCCGGGGCCAAGAACAGATGGTCACCGCAGTTTCGGCCCCGGCCCGAGGCCAA
GAACAGATGGTCCCCAGATATGGCCCAACCCTCAGCAGTTTCTTAAGACCCATCAGATGTTTCCAGGCTC
CCCCAAGGACCTGAAATGACCCTGCGCCTTATTTGAATTAACCAATCAGCCTGCTTCTCGCTTCTGTTCG
CGCGCTTCTGCTTCCCGAGCTCTATAAAAGAGCTCACAACCCCTCACTCGGCGCGCCAGTCCTCCGACAG
ACTGAGTCGCCCGGGGGGGATCTGGAGCTCTCGAGAATTCTCACGCGTGCCACCATGAAGTGGAAAGTGT
CTGTTCTCGCCTGCATCCTCCACGTGCGGTTCCCAGGAGCAGAGGCACAGAGCTTTGGTCTGCTGGATCC
CAAACTCTGCTACTTGCTAGATGGAATCCTCTTCATCTACGGAGTCATCATCACAGCCCTGTACCTGAGA
GCAAAATTCAGCAGGAGTGCAGAGACTGCTGCCAACCTGCAGGACCCCAACCAGCTCTACAATGAGCTCA
ATCTAGGGCGAAGAGAGGAATATGACGTCTTGGAGAAGAAGCGGGCTCGGGATCCAGAGATGGGAGGCAA
ACAGCAGAGGAGGAGGAACCCCCAGGAAGGCGTATACAATGCACTGCAGAAAGACAAGATGGCAGAAGCC
TACAGTGAGATCGGCACAAAAGGCGAGAGGCGGAGAGGCAAGGGGCACGATGGCCTTTACCAGGGTCTCA
GCACTGCCACCAAGGACACCTATGATGCCCTGCATATGCAGACCCTGGCCCCTCGCCCACCGGTCGCCAC
CATGGTGAGCAAGGGCGAGGAGCTGTTCACCGGGGTGGTGCCCATCCTGGTCGAGCTGGACGGCGACGTA
AACGGCCACAAGTTCAGCGTGTCCGGCGAGGGCGAGGGCGATGCCACCTACGGCAAGCTGACCCTGAAGT
TCATCTGCACCACCGGCAAGCTGCCCGTGCCCTGGCCCACCCTCGTGACCACCCTGACCTACGGCGTGCA
GTGCTTCAGCCGCTACCCCGACCACATGAAGCAGCACGACTTCTTCAAGTCCGCCATGCCCGAAGGCTAC
GTCCAGGAGCGCACCATCTTCTTCAAGGACGACGGCAACTACAAGACCCGCGCCGAGGTGAAGTTCGAGG
GCGACACCCTGGTGAACCGCATCGAGCTGAAGGGCATCGACTTCAAGGAGGACGGCAACATCCTGGGGCA
CAAGCTGGAGTACAACTACAACAGCCACAACGTCTATATCATGGCCGACAAGCAGAAGAACGGCATCAAG
GTGAACTTCAAGATCCGCCACAACATCGAGGACGGCAGCGTGCAGCTCGCCGACCACTACCAGCAGAACA
CCCCCATCGGCGACGGCCCCGTGCTGCTGCCCGACAACCACTACCTGAGCACCCAGTCCGCCCTGAGCAA
AGACCCCAACGAGAAGCGCGATCACATGGTCCTGCTGGAGTTCGTGACCGCCGCCGGGATCACTCTCGGC
ATGGACGAGCTGTACAAGGGACCAGGATCGGCGTCTGGGGAAGGACTGCCAGGATCAGCCGGACCAGGAA
TGGTGAGCAAGGGCGAGGAGGATAACATGGCCATCATCAAGGAGTTCATGCGCTTCAAGGTGCACATGGA
GGGCTCCGTGAACGGCCACGAGTTCGAGATCGAGGGCGAGGGCGAGGGCCGCCCCTACGAGGGCACCCAG
ACCGCCAAGCTGAAGGTGACCAAGGGTGGCCCCCTGCCCTTCGCCTGGGACATCCTGTCCCCTCAGTTCA
TGTACGGCTCCAAGGCCTACGTGAAGCACCCCGCCGACATCCCCGACTACTTGAAGCTGTCCTTCCCCGA
GGGCTTCAAGTGGGAGCGCGTGATGAACTTCGAGGACGGCGGCGTGGTGACCGTGACCCAGGACTCCTCC
CTGCAGGACGGCGAGTTCATCTACAAGGTGAAGCTGCGCGGCACCAACTTCCCCTCCGACGGCCCCGTAA
TGCAGAAGAAGACCATGGGCTGGGAGGCCTCCTCCGAGCGGATGTACCCCGAGGACGGCGCCCTGAAGGG
CGAGATCAAGCAGAGGCTGAAGCTGAAGGACGGCGGCCACTACGACGCTGAGGTCAAGACCACCTACAAG
GCCAAGAAGCCCGTGCAGCTGCCCGGCGCCTACAACGTCAACATCAAGTTGGACATCACCTCCCACAACG
AGGACTACACCATCGTGGAACAGTACGAACGCGCCGAGGGCCGCCACTCCACCGGCGGCATGGACGAGCT
GTACAAGCGATCGCACCGGTATACAAGTTTGTACAAAAAAGCAGGCTCCGCGGCCGCCCCCTTCACCATG
CCAGACCCCGCGGCGCACCTGCCCTTCTTCTACGGCAGCATCTCGCGTGCCGAGGCCGAGGAGCACCTGA
AGCTGGCGGGCATGGCGGACGGGCTCTTCCTGCTGCGCCAGTGCCTGCGCTCGCTGGGCGGCTATGTGCT
GTCGCTCGTGCACGATGTGCGCTTCCACCACTTTCCCATCGAGCGCCAGCTCAACGGCACCTACGCCATT
GCCGGCGGCAAAGCGCACTGTGGACCGGCAGAGCTCTGCGAGTTCTACTCGCGCGACCCCGACGGGCTGC
CCTGCAACCTGCGCAAGCCGTGCAACCGGCCGTCGGGCCTCGAGCCGCAGCCGGGGGTCTTCGACTGCCT
GCGAGACGCCATGGTGCGTGACTACGTGCGCCAGACGTGGAAGCTGGAGGGCGAGGCCCTGGAGCAGGCC
ATCATCAGCCAGGCCCCGCAGGTGGAGAAGCTCATTGCTACGACGGCCCACGAGCGGATGCCCTGGTACC
ACAGCAGCCTGACGCGTGAGGAGGCCGAGCGCAAACTTTACTCTGGGGCGCAGACCGACGGCAAGTTCCT
GCTGAGGCCGCGGAAGGAGCAGGGCACATACGCCCTGTCCCTCATCTATGGGAAGACGGTGTACCACTAC
CTCATCAGCCAAGACAAGGCGGGCAAGTACTGCATTCCCGAGGGCACCAAGTTTGACACGCTCTGGCAGC
TGGTGGAGTATCTGAAGCTGAAGGCGGACGGGCTCATCTACTGCCTGAAGGAGGCCTGCCCCAACAGCAG
TGCCCCAGGGCACCATCATCATCATCATTAAGCGGCCGCGACTCTAGAGTCGACCTGCAGGCATGCAAGC
TTGATATCAAGCTTATCGATAATCAACCTCTGGATTACAAAATTTGTGAAAGATTGACTGGTATTCTTAA
CTATGTTGCTCCTTTTACGCTATGTGGATACGCTGCTTTAATGCCTTTGTATCATGCTATTGCTTCCCGT
ATGGCTTTCATTTTCTCCTCCTTGTATAAATCCTGGTTGCTGTCTCTTTATGAGGAGTTGTGGCCCGTTG
TCAGGCAACGTGGCGTGGTGTGCACTGTGTTTGCTGACGCAACCCCCACTGGTTGGGGCATTGCCACCAC
CTGTCAGCTCCTTTCCGGGACTTTCGCTTTCCCCCTCCCTATTGCCACGGCGGAACTCATCGCCGCCTGC
CTTGCCCGCTGCTGGACAGGGGCTCGGCTGTTGGGCACTGACAATTCCGTGGTGTTGTCGGGGAAATCAT
CGTCCTTTCCTTGGCTGCTCGCCTGTGTTGCCACCTGGATTCTGCGCGGGACGTCCTTCTGCTACGTCCC
TTCGGCCCTCAATCCAGCGGACCTTCCTTCCCGCGGCCTGCTGCCGGCTCTGCGGCCTCTTCCGCGTCTT
CGCCTTCGCCCTCAGACGAGTCGGATCTCCCTTTGGGCCGCCTCCCCGCAT
Features (pLannotate 1.2.2; 37 found; start..end, strand, type, name):
     38..106     +  CDS            nef (fragment): NEF_HV1Z2 - Experimental evidence at protein level: Swiss-Prot protein existence level 1. Extracellular Nef protein targets CD4(+) T-lymphocytes for apoptosis by interacting with CXCR4 surface receptors. From Human immunodeficiency virus type 1 group M subtype D (isolate Z2/CDC-Z34) (HIV-1).
    108..341     +  LTR            3' LTR (ΔU3): self-inactivating 3' long terminal repeat (LTR) from HIV-1
    366..384     -  promoter       SP6 promoter: promoter for bacteriophage SP6 RNA polymerase
    612..891     +  CDS            TcR (fragment): tetracycline efflux protein; tet; confers resistance to tetracycline
    892..941     -  misc_feature   bom (fragment): basis of mobility region from pBR322
   1043..1078    -  CDS            rop (fragment): Rop protein, which maintains plasmids at low copy number; rop
   1173..1277    +  promoter       AmpR promoter: bla
   1278..2138    +  CDS            AmpR: β-lactamase; bla; confers resistance to ampicillin, carbenicillin, and related antibiotics
   2309..2897    +  rep_origin     ori: high-copy-number ColE1/pMB1/pBR322/pUC origin of replication
   3080..3136    +  CDS            lacI (fragment): lac repressor; lacI; The lac repressor binds to the lac operator to inhibit transcription in E. coli. This inhibition can be relieved by adding lactose or isopropyl-β-D-thiogalactopyranoside (IPTG).
   3143..3472    +  promoter       SV40 promoter: SV40 enhancer and early promoter
   3672..3791    +  CDS            gpt (fragment): XGPT_ECOLI - Also known as gpp, gxu. Experimental evidence at protein level: Swiss-Prot protein existence level 1. Purine salvage pathway enzyme that catalyzes the transfer of the ribosyl-5-phosphate group from 5-phospho-alpha-D-ribose 1- diphosphate (PRPP) to the N9 position of the 6-oxopurines guanine and xanthine to form the corresponding ribonucleotides GMP (guanosine 5'- monophosphate) and XMP (xanthosine 5'-monophosphate), with the release of PPi. To a lesser extent, also acts on hypoxanthine (PubMed:9100006, PubMed:3886014). Does not ribophosphorylate adenine (PubMed:3886014). From Esch
   3791..4126    +  CDS            gpt (fragment): XGPT_ECOLI - Also known as gpp, gxu. Experimental evidence at protein level: Swiss-Prot protein existence level 1. Purine salvage pathway enzyme that catalyzes the transfer of the ribosyl-5-phosphate group from 5-phospho-alpha-D-ribose 1- diphosphate (PRPP) to the N9 position of the 6-oxopurines guanine and xanthine to form the corresponding ribonucleotides GMP (guanosine 5'- monophosphate) and XMP (xanthosine 5'-monophosphate), with the release of PPi. To a lesser extent, also acts on hypoxanthine (PubMed:9100006, PubMed:3886014). Does not ribophosphorylate adenine (PubMed:3886014). From Esch
   4221..4526    +  CDS            frsA (fragment): FRSA_ECOLI - Also known as yafA. Experimental evidence at protein level: Swiss-Prot protein existence level 1. Catalyzes the hydrolysis of esters (PubMed:15808744). Displays esterase activity toward pNP-butyrate (PubMed:15808744). May stimulate mixed-acid fermentation by acting as a fermentation/respiration switch that down-regulates respiration and up- regulates fermentation rates (PubMed:15169777). From Escherichia coli (strain K12).
   4530..4604    +  CDS            small t antigen (fragment): SV40 (simian virus 40) small t antigen
   4606..4671    +  intron         small t intron: SV40 (simian virus 40) small t antigen intron
   4801..4821    +  CDS            SV40 NLS: nuclear localization signal of SV40 (simian virus 40) large T antigen
   5140..5223    +  CDS            large T antigen (fragment): large T antigen from SV40 (simian virus 40)
   5246..5380    +  polyA_signal   SV40 poly(A) signal: SV40 polyadenylation signal
   5548..5877    +  CDS            nef (fragment): NEF_HV1BR - Experimental evidence at protein level: Swiss-Prot protein existence level 1. Extracellular Nef protein targets CD4(+) T-lymphocytes for apoptosis by interacting with CXCR4 surface receptors (PubMed:14990729). From Human immunodeficiency virus type 1 group M subtype B (isolate BRU/LAI) (HIV-1).
   5925..6182    +  LTR            5' LTR (truncated): truncated 5' long terminal repeat (LTR) from HIV-1
   6229..6354    +  misc_feature   HIV-1 Ψ: packaging signal of human immunodeficiency virus type 1
   6338..6676    +  CDS            HIV-1 gag (fragment): gag protein from human immunodeficiency virus 1; gag
   6851..7084    +  misc_feature   RRE: The Rev response element (RRE) of HIV-1 allows for Rev-dependent mRNA export from the nucleus to the cytoplasm.
   7461..7561    +  CDS            Rev (fragment): human immunodeficiency virus 1 (HIV-1) Rev protein; rev; enhances nuclear export of unspliced and incompletely spliced viral mRNAs
   7598..7715    +  misc_feature   cPPT/CTS: central polypurine tract and central termination sequence of HIV-1
   7752..7784    -  misc_feature   MCS (fragment): pBluescript multiple cloning site
   7868..8275    +  promoter       SFFV promoter: spleen focus-forming virus long terminal repeat (LTR) promoter
   8315..8806    +  CDS            Cd247: CD3Z_MOUSE - Also known as Cd3z, Tcrz. Experimental evidence at protein level: Swiss-Prot protein existence level 1. Part of the TCR-CD3 complex present on T-lymphocyte cell surface that plays an essential role in adaptive immune response. When antigen presenting cells (APCs) activate T-cell receptor (TCR), TCR- mediated signals are transmitted across the cell membrane by the CD3 chains CD3D, CD3E, CD3G and CD3Z. All CD3 chains contain immunoreceptor tyrosine-based activation motifs (ITAMs) in their cytoplasmic domain. Upon TCR engagement, these motifs become phosphorylated by Src family prote
   8822..9538    +  CDS            EGFP: EGFP is a basic (constitutively fluorescent) green fluorescent protein published in 1996, derived from Aequorea victoria. It is reported to be a rapidly-maturing weak dimer with moderate acid sensitivity.
   9590..10297   +  CDS            mCherry: mCherry is a basic (constitutively fluorescent) red fluorescent protein published in 2004, derived from Discosoma sp.. It is reported to be a very rapidly-maturing monomer with low acid sensitivity.
  10313..10337   +  protein_bind   attB1: mutant version of attB; recombination site for the Gateway® BP reaction BP Clonase™
  10358..11134   +  CDS            ZAP70 (fragment): ZAP70_HUMAN - Also known as SRK. Experimental evidence at protein level: Swiss-Prot protein existence level 1. Tyrosine kinase that plays an essential role in regulation of the adaptive immune response. Regulates motility, adhesion and cytokine expression of mature T-cells, as well as thymocyte development. Contributes also to the development and activation of primary B- lymphocytes. When antigen presenting cells (APC) activate T-cell receptor (TCR), a serie of phosphorylations lead to the recruitment of ZAP70 to the doubly phosphorylated TCR component CD247/CD3Z through ITAM motif at the plas
  11172..11202   +  misc_feature   MCS (fragment): pUC18/19 multiple cloning site
  11203..11221   +  misc_feature   MCS (fragment): pBluescript multiple cloning site
  11221..11809   +  misc_feature   WPRE: woodchuck hepatitis virus posttranscriptional regulatory element
  11810..21      +  misc_feature   MCS (fragment) (across the origin): pBluescript multiple cloning site
