[The description below was written by a language model from this plasmid's Addgene catalogue record and pLannotate feature annotations shown in this document.]
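Description:
pHR-ZIP(WT) is a lentiviral transfer plasmid built on the pHR' backbone for expression of a genetically encoded reporter of CD3ζ ITAM phosphorylation in mammalian cells. It is propagated in E. coli through a high-copy ColE1/pUC-type origin with ampicillin selection via β-lactamase; the backbone also retains non-functional remnants of pBR322 (tetracycline resistance, bom and rop fragments) and an SV40 promoter–gpt cassette with SV40 small t intron and polyadenylation sequences, of which only fragments of gpt are annotated. The viral portion comprises a truncated HIV-1 5' LTR, the Ψ packaging signal with a partial gag sequence, the Rev response element for Rev-dependent nuclear export of the genomic RNA, a cPPT/CTS element, and a ΔU3 self-inactivating 3' LTR, so packaging functions must be supplied in trans.

Between these elements, an SFFV LTR promoter drives a single roughly 2.8 kb insert, followed by a WPRE to enhance transcript expression. The annotated coding segments run in the order mouse CD3ζ (Cd247), EGFP, mCherry and the N-terminal portion of human ZAP70 (residues 1–259, the region that recognises doubly phosphorylated ITAMs), with a short attB1-like sequence lying between mCherry and ZAP70. The arrangement is consistent with one fusion polypeptide in which ITAM phosphorylation would allow the ZAP70 fragment to bind CD3ζ and alter the relationship between the two fluorescent proteins, although the record does not state the optical readout explicitly. The "WT" designation presumably indicates unmutated ITAMs or ZAP70 domains, but this is not spelled out. The associated work used the reporter to image T-cell receptor activation and the subcellular distribution of tyrosine-phosphorylated CD3ζ.
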