Addgene plasmid #27134: pHR-ZIP(WT)
Depositing lab: Ron Vale. Depositing organization: University of California, San Francisco (UCSF). Publication: Imaging T-cell receptor activation reveals accumulation of tyrosine-phosphorylated CD3{zeta} in the endosomal compartment. Yudushkin IA, Vale RD. Proc Natl Acad Sci U S A. 2010 Dec 21;107(51):22128-33. 10.1073/pnas.1016388108 PubMed 21135224.
Backbone
  Vector backbone: pHR'
  Backbone size w/o insert (bp): 9000
  Vector type: Mammalian Expression, Lentiviral
Growth in bacteria
  Bacterial resistance: Ampicillin, 100 μg/mL
  Growth temperature: 37°C
  Growth strain: Stbl3
  Copy number: Unknown
Gene/Insert
  Gene/Insert name: CD3zeta, eGFP, mCherry and ZAP70 (residues 1-259) (alt name: CD3zeta ITAMs phosphorylation reporter)
  Species: H. sapiens (human), M. musculus (mouse)
  Insert size (bp): 2847
  Entrez Gene: ZAP70 (a.k.a. ADMIO2, IMD48, SRK, STCD, STD, TZK, ZAP-70); Cd247 (a.k.a. 4930549J05Rik, A430104F18Rik, Cd3, Cd3-eta, Cd3-zeta, Cd3h, Cd3z, Cd3zeta, T3z, Tcrk, Tcrz)
  Tag / fusion protein: eGFP; mCherry
  Cloning method: Restriction Enzyme
  Sequencing primers: 5′ GCTTCCCGAGCTCTATAAAAGAGC; 3′ CCAGAGGTTGATTATCGATAAGC
Terms and licenses: Academic/Nonprofit Terms; Industry Terms: Not Available to Industry
How to cite: pHR-ZIP(WT) was a gift from Ron Vale (Addgene plasmid # 27134 ; http://n2t.net/addgene:27134 ; RRID:Addgene_27134)
