>Addgene plasmid #27134 | pHR-ZIP(WT) | addgene partial sequence | sequence record 33419 | 27134 with WPRE-R (5' CATAGCGTAAAAGGAGCAACA 3')
CAAATTTTGTAATCCAGAGGTTGATTATCGATAAGCTTGATATCAAGCTTGCATGCCTGCAGGTCGACTC
TAGAGTCGCGGCCGCTTAATGATGATGATGATGGTGCCCTGGGGCACTGCTGTTGGGGCAGGCCTCCTTC
AGGCAGTAGATGAGCCCGTCCGCCTTCAGCTTCAGATACTCCACCAGCTGCCAGAGCGTGTCAAACTTGG
TGCCCTCGGGAATGCAGTACTTGCCCGCCTTGTCTTGGCTGATGAGGTAGTGGTACACCGTCTTCCCATA
GATGAGGGACAGGGCGTATGTGCCCTGCTCCTTCCGCGGCCTCAGCAGGAACTTGCCGTCGGTCTGCGCC
CCAGAGTAAAGTTTGCGCTCGGCCTCCTCACGCGTCAGGCTGCTGTGGTACCAGGGCATCCGCTCGTGGG
CCGTCGTAGCAATGAGCTTCTCCACCTGCGGGGCCTGGCTGATGATGGCCTGCTCCAGGGCCTCGCCCTC
CAGCTTCCACGTCTGGCGCACGTAGTCACGCACCATGGCGTCTCGCAGGCAGTCGAAGACCCCCGGCTGC
GGCTCGAGGCCCGACGGCCGGTTGCACGGCTTGCGCAGGTTGCAGGGCAGCCCGTCGGGGTCGCGCGAGT
AGAACTCGCAGAGCTCTGCCGGTCCACAGTGCGCTTTGCCGCCGGCAATGGCGTAGGTGCCGTTGAGCTG
GCGCTCGATGGGAAAGTGGTGGAAGCGCACATCGTGCACGAGCGACAGCACATAGCCGCCCAGCGAGCGC
AGGCACTGGCGCAGCAGGAAGAGCCCGTCCGCCATGCCCGCCAGCTTCAGGTGCTCCTCGGCCTCGGCAC
GCGAGATGCTGCCGTA
