>Addgene plasmid #27134 | pHR-ZIP(WT) | addgene partial sequence | sequence record 33420 | 27134 with mCherry-F (5' ccccgtaatgcagaagaaga 3')
GTACCCCGAGGACGGCGCCCTGAAGGGCGAGATCAAGCAGAGGCTGAAGCTGAAGGACGGCGGCCACTAC
GACGCTGAGGTCAAGACCACCTACAAGGCCAAGAAGCCCGTGCAGCTGCCCGGCGCCTACAACGTCAACA
TCAAGTTGGACATCACCTCCCACAACGAGGACTACACCATCGTGGAACAGTACGAACGCGCCGAGGGCCG
CCACTCCACCGGCGGCATGGACGAGCTGTACAAGCGATCGCACCGGTATACAAGTTTGTACAAAAAAGCA
GGCTCCGCGGCCGCCCCCTTCACCATGCCAGACCCCGCGGCGCACCTGCCCTTCTTCTACGGCAGCATCT
CGCGTGCCGAGGCCGAGGAGCACCTGAAGCTGGCGGGCATGGCGGACGGGCTCTTCCTGCTGCGCCAGTG
CCTGCGCTCGCTGGGCGGCTATGTGCTGTCGCTCGTGCACGATGTGCGCTTCCACCACTTTCCCATCGAG
CGCCAGCTCAACGGCACCTACGCCATTGCCGGCGGCAAAGCGCACTGTGGACCGGCAGAGCTCTGCGAGT
TCTACTCGCGCGACCCCGACGGGCTGCCCTGCAACCTGCGCAAGCCGTGCAACCGGCCGTCGGGCCTCGA
GCCGCAGCCGGGGGTCTTCGACTGCCTGCGAGACGCCATGGTGCGTGACTACGTGCGCCAGACGTGGAAG
CTGGAGGGCGAGGCCCTGGAGCAGGCCATCATCAGCCAGGCCCCGCAGGTGGAGAAGCTCATTGCTACGA
CGGCCCACGAGCGGATGCCCTGGTACCACAGCAGCCTGACGCGTGAGGAGGCCGAGCGCAAACTTTACTC
TGGGGCGCAGACCGACGGCAAGTTCCTGCTGAGGCCGCGGAAGGAGC
