>Addgene plasmid #27134 | pHR-ZIP(WT) | addgene partial sequence | sequence record 33421 | 27134 with EGFP-N
GCTCCTCGCCCTTGCTCACCATGGTGGCGACCGGTGGGCGAGGGGCCAGGGTCTGCATATGCAGGGCATC
ATAGGTGTCCTTGGTGGCAGTGCTGAGACCCTGGTAAAGGCCATCGTGCCCCTTGCCTCTCCGCCTCTCG
CCTTTTGTGCCGATCTCACTGTAGGCTTCTGCCATCTTGTCTTTCTGCAGTGCATTGTATACGCCTTCCT
GGGGGTTCCTCCTCCTCTGCTGTTTGCCTCCCATCTCTGGATCCCGAGCCCGCTTCTTCTCCAAGACGTC
ATATTCCTCTCTTCGCCCTAGATTGAGCTCATTGTAGAGCTGGTTGGGGTCCTGCAGGTTGGCAGCAGTC
TCTGCACTCCTGCTGAATTTTGCTCTCAGGTACAGGGCTGTGATGATGACTCCGTAGATGAAGAGGATTC
CATCTAGCAAGTAGCAGAGTTTGGGATCCAGCAGACCAAAGCTCTGTGCCTCTGCTCCTGGGAACCGCAC
GTGGAGGATGCAGGCGAGAACAGACACTTTCCACTTCATGGTGGCACGCGTGAGAATTCTCGAGAGCTCC
AGATCCCCCCCGGGCGACTCAGTCTGTCGGAGGACTGGCGCGCCGAGTGAGGGGTTGTGAGCTCTTTTAT
AGAGCTCGGGAAGCAGAAGCGCGCGAACAGAAGCGAGAAGCAGGCTGATTGGTTAATTCAAATAAGGCGC
AGGGTCATTTCAGGTCCTTGGGGGAGCCTGGAAACATCTGATGGGTCTTAAGAAACTGCTGAGGGTTGGG
CCATATCTGGGGACCATCTGTTC
